Addgene plasmid #80674: pENTR-SYNZIP20
Purpose: Encodes the synthetic coiled coil peptide SYNZIP20
Depositing lab: Amy Keating. Depositing organization: Massachusetts Institute of Technology. Publication: SYNZIP protein interaction toolbox: in vitro and in vivo specifications of heterospecific coiled-coil interaction domains. Thompson KE, Bashor CJ, Lim WA, Keating AE. ACS Synth Biol. 2012 Apr 20;1(4):118-29. 10.1021/sb200015u PubMed 22558529.
Backbone
  Vector backbone: pENTR_D-TOPO
  Backbone manufacturer: Invitrogen
  Backbone size w/o insert (bp): 2592
  Vector type: Entry vector
Growth in bacteria
  Bacterial resistance: Kanamycin, 50 μg/mL
  Growth temperature: 37°C
  Growth strain: DH5alpha
  Copy number: Unknown
Gene/Insert
  Gene/Insert name: SYNZIP20
  Species: Synthetic
  Insert size (bp): 135
  Cloning method: TOPO Cloning
  Sequencing primers: 5′ M13 (-21) Forward, TGTAAAACGACGGCCAGT; 3′ M13 Reverse, CAGGAAACAGCTATGAC
Terms and licenses: Academic/Nonprofit Terms; Industry Terms: Not Available to Industry
How to cite: pENTR-SYNZIP20 was a gift from Amy Keating (Addgene plasmid # 80674 ; http://n2t.net/addgene:80674 ; RRID:Addgene_80674)
