[The description below was written by a language model from this plasmid's Addgene catalogue record and pLannotate feature annotations shown in this document.]
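Description:
pENTR-SYNZIP20 is a Gateway entry clone built on the commercial pENTR/D-TOPO backbone, carrying a short synthetic coding sequence of 135 bp for SYNZIP20, one member of a set of designed heterospecific coiled-coil peptides. The insert was introduced by TOPO cloning, and the sequenced plasmid totals 2,727 nt. It is propagated in E. coli through a high-copy ColE1/pUC-type origin and selected with kanamycin via the aph(3')-Ia aminoglycoside phosphotransferase gene.

The feature table does not annotate the SYNZIP20 sequence itself, but the unannotated interval between the attL1 and attL2 sites is where it would be expected to sit. These two attL sites are the working core of the plasmid: in an LR Clonase reaction they recombine with attR sites in a destination vector, transferring the peptide coding sequence directionally into whatever expression context is needed. Upstream of attL1, rrnB T1 and T2 transcription terminators insulate the insert from read-through transcription originating in the backbone, and a T7 promoter lies just beyond attL2, oriented back toward the insert. The short lacI and lacZα fragments flagged by the annotation are small backbone remnants rather than functional genes. As is normal for an entry vector, no promoter is annotated that would drive expression of the insert in the sense direction, so the plasmid serves as a donor rather than an expression construct.

The associated work characterises SYNZIP peptides as a toolbox of specific protein–protein interaction domains, so this clone is suited to moving SYNZIP20 into destination vectors. The record does not state SYNZIP20's binding partners.
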