Features (pLannotate 1.2.2; 9 found; start..end, strand, type, name):
    121..213     +  CDS            lacI (fragment): lac repressor; lacI; The lac repressor binds to the lac operator to inhibit transcription in E. coli. This inhibition can be relieved by adding lactose or isopropyl-β-D-thiogalactopyranoside (IPTG).
    268..295     -  terminator     rrnB T2 terminator: transcription terminator T2 from the E. coli rrnB gene
    427..470     +  terminator     rrnB T1 terminator: Escherichia coli rrnB; transcription terminator T1 from the E. coli rrnB gene
    517..553     -  CDS            lacZα (fragment): LacZα fragment of β-galactosidase; lacZ fragment
    569..668     +  protein_bind   attL1: mutant version of attL; recombination site for the Gateway® LR reaction LR Clonase™
    852..951     -  protein_bind   attL2: mutant version of attL; recombination site for the Gateway® LR reaction LR Clonase™
    969..987     -  promoter       T7 promoter: promoter for bacteriophage T7 RNA polymerase
   1121..1930    +  CDS            KanR: aminoglycoside phosphotransferase; aph(3')-Ia; confers resistance to kanamycin in bacteria or G418 (Geneticin®) in eukaryotes
   2077..2665    +  rep_origin     ori: high-copy-number ColE1/pMB1/pBR322/pUC origin of replication
>Addgene plasmid #80674 | pENTR-SYNZIP20 | addgene full sequence | sequence record 171184 | Addgene NGS Result
CTTTCCTGCGTTATCCCCTGATTCTGTGGATAACCGTATTACCGCCTTTGAGTGAGCTGATACCGCTCGC
CGCAGCCGAACGACCGAGCGCAGCGAGTCAGTGAGCGAGGAAGCGGAAGAGCGCCCAATACGCAAACCGC
CTCTCCCCGCGCGTTGGCCGATTCATTAATGCAGCTGGCACGACAGGTTTCCCGACTGGAAAGCGGGCAG
TGAGCGCAACGCAATTAATACGCGTACCGCTAGCCAGGAAGAGTTTGTAGAAACGCAAAAAGGCCATCCG
TCAGGATGGCCTTCTGCTTAGTTTGATGCCTGGCAGTTTATGGCGGGCGTCCTGCCCGCCACCCTCCGGG
CCGTTGCTTCACAACGTTCAAATCCGCTCCCGGCGGATTTGTCCTACTCAGGAGAGCGTTCACCGACAAA
CAACAGATAAAACGAAAGGCCCAGTCTTCCGACTGAGCCTTTCGTTTTATTTGATGCCTGGCAGTTCCCT
ACTCTCGCGTTAACGCTAGCATGGATGTTTTCCCAGTCACGACGTTGTAAAACGACGGCCAGTCTTAAGC
TCGGGCCCCAAATAATGATTTTATTTTGACTGATAGTGACCTGTTCGTTGCAACAAATTGATGAGCAATG
CTTTTTTATAATGCCAACTTTGTACAAAAAAGCAGGCTCCGCGGCCGCCCCCTTCACCATGGGATCCAGC
ACTGTTGAAGAACTGCTGCGTGCGATCCAGGAGCTGGAAAAACGTAACGCGGAACTCAAAAACCGTAAAG
AGGAACTGAAAAATCTGGTTGCGCACCTGCGTCAAGAGCTGGCAGCGCACAAATACGAATGATAAAAGGG
TGGGCGCGCCGACCCAGCTTTCTTGTACAAAGTTGGCATTATAAGAAAGCATTGCTTATCAATTTGTTGC
AACGAACAGGTCACTATCAGTCAAAATAAAATCATTATTTGCCATCCAGCTGATATCCCCTATAGTGAGT
CGTATTACATGGTCATAGCTGTTTCCTGGCAGCTCTGGCCCGTGTCTCAAAATCTCTGATGTTACATTGC
ACAAGATAAAAATATATCATCATGAACAATAAAACTGTCTGCTTACATAAACAGTAATACAAGGGGTGTT
ATGAGCCATATTCAACGGGAAACGTCGAGGCCGCGATTAAATTCCAACATGGATGCTGATTTATATGGGT
ATAAATGGGCTCGCGATAATGTCGGGCAATCAGGTGCGACAATCTATCGCTTGTATGGGAAGCCCGATGC
GCCAGAGTTGTTTCTGAAACATGGCAAAGGTAGCGTTGCCAATGATGTTACAGATGAGATGGTCAGACTA
AACTGGCTGACGGAATTTATGCCTCTTCCGACCATCAAGCATTTTATCCGTACTCCTGATGATGCATGGT
TACTCACCACTGCGATCCCCGGAAAAACAGCATTCCAGGTATTAGAAGAATATCCTGATTCAGGTGAAAA
TATTGTTGATGCGCTGGCAGTGTTCCTGCGCCGGTTGCATTCGATTCCTGTTTGTAATTGTCCTTTTAAC
AGCGATCGCGTATTTCGTCTCGCTCAGGCGCAATCACGAATGAATAACGGTTTGGTTGATGCGAGTGATT
TTGATGACGAGCGTAATGGCTGGCCTGTTGAACAAGTCTGGAAAGAAATGCATAAACTTTTGCCATTCTC
ACCGGATTCAGTCGTCACTCATGGTGATTTCTCACTTGATAACCTTATTTTTGACGAGGGGAAATTAATA
GGTTGTATTGATGTTGGACGAGTCGGAATCGCAGACCGATACCAGGATCTTGCCATCCTATGGAACTGCC
TCGGTGAGTTTTCTCCTTCATTACAGAAACGGCTTTTTCAAAAATATGGTATTGATAATCCTGATATGAA
TAAATTGCAGTTTCATTTGATGCTCGATGAGTTTTTCTAATCAGAATTGGTTAATTGGTTGTAACACTGG
CAGAGCATTACGCTGACTTGACGGGACGGCGCAAGCTCATGACCAAAATCCCTTAACGTGAGTTACGCGT
CGTTCCACTGAGCGTCAGACCCCGTAGAAAAGATCAAAGGATCTTCTTGAGATCCTTTTTTTCTGCGCGT
AATCTGCTGCTTGCAAACAAAAAAACCACCGCTACCAGCGGTGGTTTGTTTGCCGGATCAAGAGCTACCA
ACTCTTTTTCCGAAGGTAACTGGCTTCAGCAGAGCGCAGATACCAAATACTGTTCTTCTAGTGTAGCCGT
AGTTAGGCCACCACTTCAAGAACTCTGTAGCACCGCCTACATACCTCGCTCTGCTAATCCTGTTACCAGT
GGCTGCTGCCAGTGGCGATAAGTCGTGTCTTACCGGGTTGGACTCAAGACGATAGTTACCGGATAAGGCG
CAGCGGTCGGGCTGAACGGGGGGTTCGTGCACACAGCCCAGCTTGGAGCGAACGACCTACACCGAACTGA
GATACCTACAGCGTGAGCTATGAGAAAGCGCCACGCTTCCCGAAGGGAGAAAGGCGGACAGGTATCCGGT
AAGCGGCAGGGTCGGAACAGGAGAGCGCACGAGGGAGCTTCCAGGGGGAAACGCCTGGTATCTTTATAGT
CCTGTCGGGTTTCGCCACCTCTGACTTGAGCGTCGATTTTTGTGATGCTCGTCAGGGGGGCGGAGCCTAT
GGAAAAACGCCAGCAACGCGGCCTTTTTACGGTTCCTGGCCTTTTGCTGGCCTTTTGCTCACATGTT
