>Addgene plasmid #80674 | pENTR-SYNZIP20 | depositor partial sequence | sequence record 157362 | SYNZIP20
AGCACTGTTGAAGAACTGCTGCGTGCGATCCAGGAGCTGGAAAAACGTAACGCGGAACTCAAAAACCGTA
AAGAGGAACTGAAAAATCTGGTTGCGCACCTGCGTCAAGAGCTGGCAGCGCACAAATACGAATGATAA
